Addgene plasmid #160780: pLKO.1P DNA2_2
Purpose: Suppress DNA2
Depositing lab: Richard Possemato. Depositing organization: NYU Grossman School of Medicine. Publication: Hyperactive CDK2 Activity in Basal-like Breast Cancer Imposes a Genome Integrity Liability that Can Be Exploited by Targeting DNA Polymerase epsilon. Sviderskiy VO, Blumenberg L, Gorodetsky E, Karakousi TR, Hirsh N, Alvarez SW, Terzi EM, Kaparos E, Whiten GC, Ssebyala S, Tonzi P, Mir H, Neel BG, Huang TT, Adams S, Ruggles KV, Possemato R. Mol Cell. 2020 Oct 28. pii: S1097-2765(20)30723-1. doi: 10.1016/j.molcel.2020.10.016. PubMed 33152268.
Backbone
  Vector backbone: pLKO.1P
  Backbone manufacturer: The RNAi Consortium
  Backbone size w/o insert (bp): 7466
  Vector type: Lentiviral
  Selectable markers: Puromycin
Growth in bacteria
  Bacterial resistance: Ampicillin, 100 μg/mL
  Growth temperature: 37°C
  Growth strain: NEB Stable
  Copy number: High Copy
Gene/Insert
  Gene/Insert name: shDNA2_2
  gRNA/shRNA sequence: CAGTTAACCGTGCAGTACAGA
  Species: H. sapiens (human)
  Cloning method: Restriction Enzyme; 5′ cloning site AgeI (unknown if destroyed); 3′ cloning site EcoRI (not destroyed)
  Sequencing primers: 5′ GCA TAT ACG ATA CAA GGC TGT TAG AG
Terms and licenses: Academic/Nonprofit Terms; Industry Terms: Not Available to Industry
How to cite: pLKO.1P DNA2_2 was a gift from Richard Possemato (Addgene plasmid # 160780 ; http://n2t.net/addgene:160780 ; RRID:Addgene_160780)
