[The description below was written by a language model from this plasmid's Addgene catalogue record and pLannotate feature annotations shown in this document.]
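Description:
pLKO.1P DNA2_2 is a lentiviral shRNA vector built on the pLKO.1P backbone from The RNAi Consortium, carrying a short hairpin (shDNA2_2) directed against human DNA2 and intended to suppress expression of that gene. The hairpin was cloned between the AgeI and EcoRI sites, which lie just downstream of the human U6 promoter. This RNA polymerase III promoter transcribes the short hairpin RNA, which the cellular RNAi machinery then processes. The feature table does not annotate the hairpin itself, but the gap between the U6 promoter and the cPPT/CTS element is where it would sit. A separate cassette places the puromycin N-acetyltransferase gene under the human PGK promoter, so transduced mammalian cells can be selected with puromycin.

The viral framework has a third-generation, self-inactivating layout. An RSV enhancer/promoter is fused to a truncated HIV-1 5' LTR and drives production of the genomic RNA. It is followed by the Ψ packaging signal with a partial gag sequence, the Rev response element for Rev-dependent nuclear export, and the cPPT/CTS. The ΔU3 3' LTR inactivates LTR promoter activity after integration. Viral structural and regulatory proteins are not encoded and must be supplied in trans for packaging. Outside the LTRs are an SV40 poly(A) signal and SV40 origin, an f1 origin, remnants of lac and phage promoter sequences, an ampicillin resistance gene and a high-copy ColE1/pUC-type origin for propagation in E. coli. The sequenced record is 7,084 nt, somewhat shorter than the listed insert-free backbone size; the record gives no explanation for this. The associated publication concerns genome integrity liabilities in basal-like breast cancer, which fits use of the construct for stable DNA2 knockdown in human cells.
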