Features (pLannotate 1.2.2; 25 found; start..end, strand, type, name):
      1..241     +  promoter       U6 promoter: RNA polymerase III promoter for human U6 snRNA
    346..463     +  misc_feature   cPPT/CTS: central polypurine tract and central termination sequence of HIV-1
    512..1022    +  promoter       hPGK promoter: human phosphoglycerate kinase 1 promoter
   1044..1643    +  CDS            PuroR: puromycin N-acetyltransferase; pac from Streptomyces alboniger; confers resistance to puromycin
   1686..1769    +  CDS            nef (fragment): NEF_HV1Z2 - Experimental evidence at protein level: Swiss-Prot protein existence level 1. Extracellular Nef protein targets CD4(+) T-lymphocytes for apoptosis by interacting with CXCR4 surface receptors. From Human immunodeficiency virus type 1 group M subtype D (isolate Z2/CDC-Z34) (HIV-1).
   1771..2004    +  LTR            3' LTR (ΔU3): self-inactivating 3' long terminal repeat (LTR) from HIV-1
   2076..2197    +  polyA_signal   SV40 poly(A) signal: SV40 polyadenylation signal
   2237..2372    +  rep_origin     SV40 ori: SV40 origin of replication
   2393..2411    -  promoter       T7 promoter: promoter for bacteriophage T7 RNA polymerase
   2419..2574    +  CDS            lacZα (fragment): LacZα fragment of β-galactosidase; lacZ fragment
   2579..3007    +  rep_origin     f1 ori (sequence partly withheld): f1 bacteriophage origin of replication; arrow indicates direction of (+) strand synthesis
   3060..3164    +  promoter       AmpR promoter: bla
   3165..4025    +  CDS            AmpR: β-lactamase; bla; confers resistance to ampicillin, carbenicillin, and related antibiotics
   4196..4784    +  rep_origin     ori: high-copy-number ColE1/pMB1/pBR322/pUC origin of replication
   4967..5059    +  CDS            lacI (fragment): lac repressor; lacI; The lac repressor binds to the lac operator to inhibit transcription in E. coli. This inhibition can be relieved by adding lactose or isopropyl-β-D-thiogalactopyranoside (IPTG).
   5072..5093    +  protein_bind   CAP binding site: CAP binding activates transcription in the presence of cAMP. E. coli catabolite activator protein
   5108..5138    +  promoter       lac promoter: promoter for the E. coli lac operon
   5146..5162    +  protein_bind   lac operator: The lac repressor binds to the lac operator to inhibit transcription in E. coli. This inhibition can be relieved by adding lactose or isopropyl-β-D-thiogalactopyranoside (IPTG). lac repressor encoded by lacI
   5207..5225    +  promoter       T3 promoter: promoter for bacteriophage T3 RNA polymerase
   5253..5479    +  promoter       RSV promoter: Rous sarcoma virus enhancer/promoter
   5480..5660    +  LTR            5' LTR (truncated): truncated 5' long terminal repeat (LTR) from HIV-1
   5707..5832    +  misc_feature   HIV-1 Ψ: packaging signal of human immunodeficiency virus type 1
   5816..6179    +  CDS            HIV-1 gag (fragment): gag protein from human immunodeficiency virus 1; gag
   6325..6558    +  misc_feature   RRE: The Rev response element (RRE) of HIV-1 allows for Rev-dependent mRNA export from the nucleus to the cytoplasm.
   6935..7035    +  CDS            Rev (fragment): human immunodeficiency virus 1 (HIV-1) Rev protein; rev; enhances nuclear export of unspliced and incompletely spliced viral mRNAs
>Addgene plasmid #160780 | pLKO.1P DNA2_2 | addgene full sequence | sequence record 315626 | Addgene NGS Result
GAGGGCCTATTTCCCATGATTCCTTCATATTTGCATATACGATACAAGGCTGTTAGAGAGATAATTGGAA
TTAATTTGACTGTAAACACAAAGATATTAGTACAAAATACGTGACGTAGAAAGTAATAATTTCTTGGGTA
GTTTGCAGTTTTAAAATTATGTTTTAAAATGGACTATCATATGCTTACCGTAACTTGAAAGTATTTCGAT
TTCTTGGCTTTATATATCTTGTGGAAAGGACGAAACACCGGCAGTTAACCGTGCAGTACAGACTCGAGTC
TGTACTGCACGGTTAACTGTTTTTGAATTCTCGACCTCGAGACAAATGGCAGTATTCATCCACAATTTTA
AAAGAAAAGGGGGGATTGGGGGGTACAGTGCAGGGGAAAGAATAGTAGACATAATAGCAACAGACATACA
AACTAAAGAATTACAAAAACAAATTACAAAAATTCAAAATTTTCGGGTTTATTACAGGGACAGCAGAGAT
CCACTTTGGCCGCGGCTCGAGGGGGTTGGGGTTGCGCCTTTTCCAAGGCAGCCCTGGGTTTGCGCAGGGA
CGCGGCTGCTCTGGGCGTGGTTCCGGGAAACGCAGCGGCGCCGACCCTGGGTCTCGCACATTCTTCACGT
CCGTTCGCAGCGTCACCCGGATCTTCGCCGCTACCCTTGTGGGCCCCCCGGCGACGCTTCCTGCTCCGCC
CCTAAGTCGGGAAGGTTCCTTGCGGTTCGCGGCGTGCCGGACGTGACAAACGGAAGCCGCACGTCTCACT
AGTACCCTCGCAGACGGACAGCGCCAGGGAGCAATGGCAGCGCGCCGACCGCGATGGGCTGTGGCCAATA
GCGGCTGCTCAGCAGGGCGCGCCGAGAGCAGCGGCCGGGAAGGGGCGGTGCGGGAGGCGGGGTGTGGGGC
GGTAGTGTGGGCCCTGTTCCTGCCCGCGCGGTGTTCCGCATTCTGCAAGCCTCCGGAGCGCACGTCGGCA
GTCGGCTCCCTCGTTGACCGAATCACCGACCTCTCTCCCCAGGGGGATCCACCGGAGCTTACCATGACCG
AGTACAAGCCCACGGTGCGCCTCGCCACCCGCGACGACGTCCCCAGGGCCGTACGCACCCTCGCCGCCGC
GTTCGCCGACTACCCCGCCACGCGCCACACCGTCGATCCGGACCGCCACATCGAGCGGGTCACCGAGCTG
CAAGAACTCTTCCTCACGCGCGTCGGGCTCGACATCGGCAAGGTGTGGGTCGCGGACGACGGCGCCGCGG
TGGCGGTCTGGACCACGCCGGAGAGCGTCGAAGCGGGGGCGGTGTTCGCCGAGATCGGCCCGCGCATGGC
CGAGTTGAGCGGTTCCCGGCTGGCCGCGCAGCAACAGATGGAAGGCCTCCTGGCGCCGCACCGGCCCAAG
GAGCCCGCGTGGTTCCTGGCCACCGTCGGCGTCTCGCCCGACCACCAGGGCAAGGGTCTGGGCAGCGCCG
TCGTGCTCCCCGGAGTGGAGGCGGCCGAGCGCGCCGGGGTGCCCGCCTTCCTGGAGACCTCCGCGCCCCG
CAACCTCCCCTTCTACGAGCGGCTCGGCTTCACCGTCACCGCCGACGTCGAGGTGCCCGAAGGACCGCGC
ACCTGGTGCATGACCCGCAAGCCCGGTGCCTGACGCCCGCCCCACGACCCGCAGCGCCCGACCGAAAGGA
GCGCACGACCCCATGCATCGGTACCTTTAAGACCAATGACTTACAAGGCAGCTGTAGATCTTAGCCACTT
TTTAAAAGAAAAGGGGGGACTGGAAGGGCTAATTCACTCCCAACGAAGACAAGATCTGCTTTTTGCTTGT
ACTGGGTCTCTCTGGTTAGACCAGATCTGAGCCTGGGAGCTCTCTGGCTAACTAGGGAACCCACTGCTTA
AGCCTCAATAAAGCTTGCCTTGAGTGCTTCAAGTAGTGTGTGCCCGTCTGTTGTGTGACTCTGGTAACTA
GAGATCCCTCAGACCCTTTTAGTCAGTGTGGAAAATCTCTAGCAGTAGTAGTTCATGTCATCTTATTATT
CAGTATTTATAACTTGCAAAGAAATGAATATCAGAGAGTGAGAGGAACTTGTTTATTGCAGCTTATAATG
GTTACAAATAAAGCAATAGCATCACAAATTTCACAAATAAAGCATTTTTTTCACTGCATTCTAGTTGTGG
TTTGTCCAAACTCATCAATGTATCTTATCATGTCTGGCTCTAGCTATCCCGCCCCTAACTCCGCCCATCC
CGCCCCTAACTCCGCCCAGTTCCGCCCATTCTCCGCCCCATGGCTGACTAATTTTTTTTATTTATGCAGA
GGCCGAGGCCGCCTCGGCCTCTGAGCTATTCCAGAAGTAGTGAGGAGGCTTTTTTGGAGGCCTAGGGACG
TACCCAATTCGCCCTATAGTGAGTCGTATTACGCGCGCTCACTGGCCGTCGTTTTACAACGTCGTGACTG
GGAAAACCCTGGCGTTACCCAACTTAATCGCCTTGCAGCACATCCCCCTTTCGCCAGCTGGCGTAATAGC
GAAGAGGCCCGCACCGATCGCCCTTCCCAACAGTTGCGCAGCCTGAATGGCGAATGGG
[124 nt withheld, positions 2579-2702]
C
[91 nt withheld, positions 2704-2794]
A
[49 nt withheld, positions 2796-2844]
CCTTTGACGTTGGAGTCCACGTTCTTT
[37 nt withheld, positions 2872-2908]
ACCCTATCTCGGTCTATTCTTTTGATTTATAAGGGATTTTGCCGATTTCGGCCTATTGGTTAAAAAATGA
GCTGATTTAACAAAAATTTAACGCGAATTTTAACAAAATATTAACGCTTACAATTTAGGTGGCACTTTTC
GGGGAAATGTGCGCGGAACCCCTATTTGTTTATTTTTCTAAATACATTCAAATATGTATCCGCTCATGAG
ACAATAACCCTGATAAATGCTTCAATAATATTGAAAAAGGAAGAGTATGAGTATTCAACATTTCCGTGTC
GCCCTTATTCCCTTTTTTGCGGCATTTTGCCTTCCTGTTTTTGCTCACCCAGAAACGCTGGTGAAAGTAA
AAGATGCTGAAGATCAGTTGGGTGCACGAGTGGGTTACATCGAACTGGATCTCAACAGCGGTAAGATCCT
TGAGAGTTTTCGCCCCGAAGAACGTTTTCCAATGATGAGCACTTTTAAAGTTCTGCTATGTGGCGCGGTA
TTATCCCGTATTGACGCCGGGCAAGAGCAACTCGGTCGCCGCATACACTATTCTCAGAATGACTTGGTTG
AGTACTCACCAGTCACAGAAAAGCATCTTACGGATGGCATGACAGTAAGAGAATTATGCAGTGCTGCCAT
AACCATGAGTGATAACACTGCGGCCAACTTACTTCTGACAACGATCGGAGGACCGAAGGAGCTAACCGCT
TTTTTGCACAACATGGGGGATCATGTAACTCGCCTTGATCGTTGGGAACCGGAGCTGAATGAAGCCATAC
CAAACGACGAGCGTGACACCACGATGCCTGTAGCAATGGCAACAACGTTGCGCAAACTATTAACTGGCGA
ACTACTTACTCTAGCTTCCCGGCAACAATTAATAGACTGGATGGAGGCGGATAAAGTTGCAGGACCACTT
CTGCGCTCGGCCCTTCCGGCTGGCTGGTTTATTGCTGATAAATCTGGAGCCGGTGAGCGTGGGTCTCGCG
GTATCATTGCAGCACTGGGGCCAGATGGTAAGCCCTCCCGTATCGTAGTTATCTACACGACGGGGAGTCA
GGCAACTATGGATGAACGAAATAGACAGATCGCTGAGATAGGTGCCTCACTGATTAAGCATTGGTAACTG
TCAGACCAAGTTTACTCATATATACTTTAGATTGATTTAAAACTTCATTTTTAATTTAAAAGGATCTAGG
TGAAGATCCTTTTTGATAATCTCATGACCAAAATCCCTTAACGTGAGTTTTCGTTCCACTGAGCGTCAGA
CCCCGTAGAAAAGATCAAAGGATCTTCTTGAGATCCTTTTTTTCTGCGCGTAATCTGCTGCTTGCAAACA
AAAAAACCACCGCTACCAGCGGTGGTTTGTTTGCCGGATCAAGAGCTACCAACTCTTTTTCCGAAGGTAA
CTGGCTTCAGCAGAGCGCAGATACCAAATACTGTTCTTCTAGTGTAGCCGTAGTTAGGCCACCACTTCAA
GAACTCTGTAGCACCGCCTACATACCTCGCTCTGCTAATCCTGTTACCAGTGGCTGCTGCCAGTGGCGAT
AAGTCGTGTCTTACCGGGTTGGACTCAAGACGATAGTTACCGGATAAGGCGCAGCGGTCGGGCTGAACGG
GGGGTTCGTGCACACAGCCCAGCTTGGAGCGAACGACCTACACCGAACTGAGATACCTACAGCGTGAGCT
ATGAGAAAGCGCCACGCTTCCCGAAGGGAGAAAGGCGGACAGGTATCCGGTAAGCGGCAGGGTCGGAACA
GGAGAGCGCACGAGGGAGCTTCCAGGGGGAAACGCCTGGTATCTTTATAGTCCTGTCGGGTTTCGCCACC
TCTGACTTGAGCGTCGATTTTTGTGATGCTCGTCAGGGGGGCGGAGCCTATGGAAAAACGCCAGCAACGC
GGCCTTTTTACGGTTCCTGGCCTTTTGCTGGCCTTTTGCTCACATGTTCTTTCCTGCGTTATCCCCTGAT
TCTGTGGATAACCGTATTACCGCCTTTGAGTGAGCTGATACCGCTCGCCGCAGCCGAACGACCGAGCGCA
GCGAGTCAGTGAGCGAGGAAGCGGAAGAGCGCCCAATACGCAAACCGCCTCTCCCCGCGCGTTGGCCGAT
TCATTAATGCAGCTGGCACGACAGGTTTCCCGACTGGAAAGCGGGCAGTGAGCGCAACGCAATTAATGTG
AGTTAGCTCACTCATTAGGCACCCCAGGCTTTACACTTTATGCTTCCGGCTCGTATGTTGTGTGGAATTG
TGAGCGGATAACAATTTCACACAGGAAACAGCTATGACCATGATTACGCCAAGCGCGCAATTAACCCTCA
CTAAAGGGAACAAAAGCTGGAGCTGCAAGCTTAATGTAGTCTTATGCAATACTCTTGTAGTCTTGCAACA
TGGTAACGATGAGTTAGCAACATGCCTTACAAGGAGAGAAAAAGCACCGTGCATGCCGATTGGTGGAAGT
AAGGTGGTACGATCGTGCCTTATTAGGAAGGCAACAGACGGGTCTGACATGGATTGGACGAACCACTGAA
TTGCCGCATTGCAGAGATATTGTATTTAAGTGCCTAGCTCGATACATAAACGGGTCTCTCTGGTTAGACC
AGATCTGAGCCTGGGAGCTCTCTGGCTAACTAGGGAACCCACTGCTTAAGCCTCAATAAAGCTTGCCTTG
AGTGCTTCAAGTAGTGTGTGCCCGTCTGTTGTGTGACTCTGGTAACTAGAGATCCCTCAGACCCTTTTAG
TCAGTGTGGAAAATCTCTAGCAGTGGCGCCCGAACAGGGACTTGAAAGCGAAAGGGAAACCAGAGGAGCT
CTCTCGACGCAGGACTCGGCTTGCTGAAGCGCGCACGGCAAGAGGCGAGGGGCGGCGACTGGTGAGTACG
CCAAAAATTTTGACTAGCGGAGGCTAGAAGGAGAGAGATGGGTGCGAGAGCGTCAGTATTAAGCGGGGGA
GAATTAGATCGCGATGGGAAAAAATTCGGTTAAGGCCAGGGGGAAAGAAAAAATATAAATTAAAACATAT
AGTATGGGCAAGCAGGGAGCTAGAACGATTCGCAGTTAATCCTGGCCTGTTAGAAACATCAGAAGGCTGT
AGACAAATACTGGGACAGCTACAACCATCCCTTCAGACAGGATCAGAAGAACTTAGATCATTATATAATA
CAGTAGCAACCCTCTATTGTGTGCATCAAAGGATAGAGATAAAAGACACCAAGGAAGCTTTAGACAAGAT
AGAGGAAGAGCAAAACAAAAGTAAGACCACCGCACAGCAAGCGGCCGCTGATCTTCAGACCTGGAGGAGG
AGATATGAGGGACAATTGGAGAAGTGAATTATATAAATATAAAGTAGTAAAAATTGAACCATTAGGAGTA
GCACCCACCAAGGCAAAGAGAAGAGTGGTGCAGAGAGAAAAAAGAGCAGTGGGAATAGGAGCTTTGTTCC
TTGGGTTCTTGGGAGCAGCAGGAAGCACTATGGGCGCAGCGTCAATGACGCTGACGGTACAGGCCAGACA
ATTATTGTCTGGTATAGTGCAGCAGCAGAACAATTTGCTGAGGGCTATTGAGGCGCAACAGCATCTGTTG
CAACTCACAGTCTGGGGCATCAAGCAGCTCCAGGCAAGAATCCTGGCTGTGGAAAGATACCTAAAGGATC
AACAGCTCCTGGGGATTTGGGGTTGCTCTGGAAAACTCATTTGCACCACTGCTGTGCCTTGGAATGCTAG
TTGGAGTAATAAATCTCTGGAACAGATTTGGAATCACACGACCTGGATGGAGTGGGACAGAGAAATTAAC
AATTACACAAGCTTAATACACTCCTTAATTGAAGAATCGCAAAACCAGCAAGAAAAGAATGAACAAGAAT
TATTGGAATTAGATAAATGGGCAAGTTTGTGGAATTGGTTTAACATAACAAATTGGCTGTGGTATATAAA
ATTATTCATAATGATAGTAGGAGGCTTGGTAGGTTTAAGAATAGTTTTTGCTGTACTTTCTATAGTGAAT
AGAGTTAGGCAGGGATATTCACCATTATCGTTTCAGACCCACCTCCCAACCCCGAGGGGACCCGACAGGC
CCGAAGGAATAGAAGAAGAAGGTGGAGAGAGAGACAGAGACAGATCCATTCGATTAGTGAACGGATCTCG
ACGGTATCGATCACGAGACTAGCCTCGAGCGGCCGCCCCCTTCACC
